>Addgene plasmid #166663 | pGY577 | depositor full sequence | sequence record 323466 | pGY577 sequence 8705 bps
GGAAATTGTAAACGTTAATATTTTGTTAAAATTCGCGTTAAATTTTTGTTAAATCAGCTCATTTTTTAAC
CAATAGGCCGAAATCGGCAAAATCCCTTATAAATCAAAAGAATAGACCGAGATAGGGT
[37 nt withheld, positions 129-165]
AAAGAACGTGGACTCCAACGTCAAAGG
[49 nt withheld, positions 193-241]
T
[91 nt withheld, positions 243-333]
G
[124 nt withheld, positions 335-458]
CGCGCCATTCGCCATTCAGGCTGCGCAACTGTTGGGAAGGGCGATCGGTGCGGGCCTCTTCGCTATTACG
CCAGCTGGCGAAAGGGGGATGTGCTGCAAGGCGATTAAGTTGGGTAACGCCAGGGTTTTCCCAGTCACGA
CGTTGTAAAACGACGGCCAGTGAATTGTAATACGACTCACTATAGGGCGAATTGGAGCTCCACCGCGGTG
GCGGCCGCTCTAGAATTCCCATTGCATACGTTGTATCCATATCATAATATGTACATTTATATTGGCTCAT
GTCCAACATTACCGCCATGTTGACATTGATTATTGACTAGTTATTAATAGTAATCAATTACGGGGTCATT
AGTTCATAGCCCATATATGGAGTTCCGCGTTACATAACTTACGGTAAATGGCCCGCCTGGCTGACCGCCC
AACGACCCCCGCCCATTGACGTCAATAATGACGTATGTTCCCATAGTAACGCCAATAGGGACTTTCCATT
GACGTCAATGGGTGGAGTATTTACGGTAAACTGCCCACTTGGCAGTACATCAAGTGTATCATATGCCAAG
TACGCCCCCTATTGACGTCAATGACGGTAAATGGCCCGCCTGGCATTATGCCCAGTACATGACCTTATGG
GACTTTCCTACTTGGCAGTACATCTACGTATTAGTCATCGCTATTACCATGGTGATGCGGTTTTGGCAGT
ACATCAATGGGCGTGGATAGCGGTTTGACTCACGGGGATTTCCAAGTCTCCACCCCATTGACGTCAATGG
GAGTTTGTTTTGGCACCAAAATCAACGGGACTTTCCAAAATGTCGTAACAACTCCGCCCCATTGACGCAA
ATGGGCGGTAGGCGTGTACGGTGGGAGGTCTATATAAGCAGAGCTCGTTTAGTGAACCGCAGTCGCTCTG
CGGAGAGGCTGGCAGATTGAGCCCTGGGAGGTTCTCTCCAGCACTAGCAGGTAGAGCCTGGGTGTTCCCT
GCTAGACTCTCACCAGCACTTGGCCAGTGCTGGGCAGAGTGGCTCCACGCTTGCTTGCTTAAAGACCTCT
TCAATAAAGCTGCCATTTTAGAAGTAAGCCAGTGTGTGTTCCCATCTCTCCTAGTCGCCGCCTGGTCAAC
TCGGTACTCGGTAATAAGAAGACCCTGGTCTGTTAGGACCCTTTCTGCTTTGAGAAACCGAAGCAGGAAA
ATCCCTAGCAGATTGGCGCCCGAACAGGACTTGAAGGAGAGTGAGAGACTCCTGAGTACGGCTGAGTGAA
GGCAGTAAGGGCGGCAGGAACCAACCACGACGGAGTGCTCCTATAAAGGCGCGGGTCGGTACCAGACGGC
GTGAGGAGCGGGAGAGGAGGAGGCCTCCGGTTGCAGGTAAGTGCAACACAAAAAAGAAATAGCTGTCTTG
TTATCCAGGAAGGGATAATAAGATAGAGTGGGAGATGGGCGCGAGAAACTCCGTCTTGTCAGGGAAGAAA
GCAGATGAATTGAAAAAATTATTAATCGCATGAATTTTAAAAGAAGGGGAGGAATAGGGGATATGACTCC
AGCAGAAAGATTAATTAACATGATCACTACAGAACAAGAAATACAATTTCAACAATCAAAAAACTCAAAA
TTTAAAAATTTTCGGGTCTATTACAGAGCTCACGCGTGATTGGAGTTGGGAGATTATAAATTAGTAGAGA
TCACTCCGATTGGCTTGGCCCCCACAGATGTGAAGAGGTACACTACTGGTGGCACCTCAAGAAATAAAAG
AGGGGTCTTTGTGCTAGGGTTCTTGGGTTTTCTCGCAACGGCAGGTTCTGCAATGGGCGCGGCGTCGTTG
ACGCTGACCGCTCAGTCCCGGACTTTATTGGCTGGGATAGTGCAGCAACAGCAACAGCTGTTGGACGTGG
TCAAGAGACAACAAGAATTGTTGCGACTGACCGTCTGGGGAACAAAGAACCTCCAGACTAGGGTCACTGC
CATCGAGAAGTACTTAAAGGACCAGGCGCAGCTAAATGCTTGGGGATGTGCGTTTAGACAAGTCTGCCAC
ACTACTGTACCATGGCCAAATGCAAGTCTAACACCAGACTGGAACAATGATACTTGGCAAGAGTGGGAGC
GAAAGGTTGACTTCTTGGAGGAAAATATAACAGCCCTCCTAGAAGAGGCACAAATTCAACAAGAGAAGAA
CATGTATGAATTACAAAAGTTGAATAGCTGGGATGTGTTTGGCAATTGGTTTGACCTTGCTTCTTGGATA
AAGTATATACAATATGGAATTTATGTAGTTGTAGGAGTAATACTGTTAAGAATAGTGATCTATATAGTAC
AAATGCTAGCTAAGTTAAGGCAGGGGTATAGGCCAGTGTTCTCTTCCCCACCCTCTTATTTCCAGTAGAC
TCATACCCAACAGGACCCGGCACTGCCAACCAGAGAAGGCAAAGAAGGAGACGGTGGAGAAGGCGGTGGA
TCCTATTATCGATCCATTGCATACGTTGTATCCATATCATAATATGTACATTTATATTGGCTCATGTCCA
ACATTACCGCCATGTTGACATTGATTATTGACTAGTTATTAATAGTAATCAATTACGGGGTCATTAGTTC
ATAGCCCATATATGGAGTTCCGCGTTACATAACTTACGGTAAATGGCCCGCCTGGCTGACCGCCCAACGA
CCCCCGCCCATTGACGTCAATAATGACGTATGTTCCCATAGTAACGCCAATAGGGACTTTCCATTGACGT
CAATGGGTGGAGTATTTACGGTAAACTGCCCACTTGGCAGTACATCAAGTGTATCATATGCCAAGTACGC
CCCCTATTGACGTCAATGACGGTAAATGGCCCGCCTGGCATTATGCCCAGTACATGACCTTATGGGACTT
TCCTACTTGGCAGTACATCTACGTATTAGTCATCGCTATTACCATGGTGATGCGGTTTTGGCAGTACGTC
AATGGGCGTGGATAGCGGTTTGACTCACGGGGATTTCCAAGTCTCCACCCCATTGACGTCAATGGGAGTT
TGTTTTGGCACCAAAATCAACGGGACTTTCCAAAATGTCGTAACAACTCCGCCCCATTGACGCAAATGGG
CGGTAGGCGTGTACGGTGGGAGGTCTATATAAGCAGAGCTCGTTTAGTGAACCGTCAGATCCAGCTGGCT
ACCGGTACCATGGGTCCAAAAAAGAAGAGAAAGGTAGATCCAAAAAAGAAGAGAAAGGTAGATCCAAAAA
AGAAGAGAAAGGTAATGAGGGGCAGCCACCACCACCACCACCACGGCAGCCTGGCCACCACCCTGGAGAG
GATCGAGAAGAACTTCGTGATCACCGACCCCAGGCTGCCCGACAACCCCATCATCTTCGCCAGCGACAGC
TTCCTGCAGCTGACCGAGTACAGCAGGGAGGAGATCCTGGGCAGGAACTGCAGGTTCCTGCAGGGCCCCG
AGACCGACAGGGCCACCGTGAGGAAGATCAGGGACGCCATCGACAACCAGACCGAGGTGACCGTGCAGCT
GATCAACTACACCAAGAGCGGCAAGAAGTTCTGGAACGTGTTCCACCTGCAGCCCATGAGGGACTACAAG
GGCGACGTGCAGTACTTCATCGGCGTGCAGCTGGACGGCACCGAGAGGCTGCACGGCGCCGCCGAGAGGG
AGGCCGTGTGCCTGATCAAGAAGACCGCCTTCCAGATCGACAGCGACGAGGTGAGGAAGAACCTGATGGA
CATGTTCAGGGACAGGCAGGCCTTCAGCGAGCACACCTGGAAGATGCTGCTGAGCGTGTGCAGGAGCTGG
GCCGCCTGGTGCAAGCTGAACAACAGGAAGTGGTTCCCCGCCGAGCCCGAGGACGTGAGGGACTACCTGC
TGTACCTGCAGGCCAGGGGCCTGGCCGTGAAGACCATCCAGCAGCACCTGGGCCAGCTGAACATGCTGCA
CAGGAGGAGCGGCCTGCCCAGGCCCAGCGACAGCAACGCCGTGAGCCTGGTGATGAGGAGGATCAGGAAG
GAGAACGTGGACGCCGGCGAGAGGGCCAAGCAGGCCCTGGCCTTCGAGAGGACCGACTTCGACCAGGTGA
GGAGCCTGATGGAGAACAGCGACAGGTGCCAGGACATCAGGAACCTGGCCTTCCTGGGCATCGCCTACAA
CACCCTGCTGAGGATCGCCGAGATCGCCAGGATCAGGGTGAAGGACATCAGCAGGACCGACGGCGGCAGG
ATGCTGATCCACATCGGCAGGACCAAGACCCTGGTGAGCACCGCCGGCGTGGAGAAGGCCCTGAGCCTGG
GCGTGACCAAGCTGGTGGAGAGGTGGATCAGCGTGAGCGGCGTGGCCGACGACCCCAACAACTACCTGTT
CTGCAGGGTGAGGAAGAACGGCGTGGCCGCCCCCAGCGCCACCAGCCAGCTGAGCACCAGGGCCCTGGAG
GGCATCTTCGAGGCCACCCACAGGCTGATCTACGGCGCCAAGGACGACAGCGGCCAGAGGTACCTGGCCT
GGAGCGGCCACAGCGCCAGGGTGGGCGCCGCCAGGGACATGGCCAGGGCCGGCGTGAGCATCCCCGAGAT
CATGCAGGCCGGCGGCTGGACCAACGTGAACATCGTGATGAACTACATCAGGAACCTGGACAGCGAGACC
GGCGCCATGGTGAGGCTGCTGGCCGCCGGCGACTAAGCTTGGATCCAATCAACCTCTGGATTACAAAATT
TGTGAAAGATTGACTGGTATTCTTAACTATGTTGCTCCTTTTACGCTATGTGGATACGCTGCTTTAATGC
CTTTGTATCATGCTATTGCTTCCCGTATGGCTTTCATTTTCTCCTCCTTGTATAAATCCTGGTTGCTGTC
TCTTTATGAGGAGTTGTGGCCCGTTGTCAGGCAACGTGGCGTGGTGTGCACTGTGTTTGCTGACGCAACC
CCCACTGGTTGGGGCATTGCCACCACCTGTCAGCTCCTTTCCGGGACTTTCGCTTTCCCCCTCCCTATTG
CCACGGCGGAACTCATCGCCGCCTGCCTTGCCCGCTGCTGGACAGGGGCTCGGCTGTTGGGCACTGACAA
TTCCGTGGTGTTGTCGGGGAAGCTGACGTCCTTTCCATGGCTGCTCGCCTGTGTTGCCACCTGGATTCTG
CGCGGGACGTCCTTCTGCTACGTCCCTTCGGCCCTCAATCCAGCGGACCTTCCTTCCCGCGGCCTGCTGC
CGGCTCTGCGGCCTCTTCCGCGTCTTCGCCTTCGCCCTCAGACGAGTCGGATCTCCCTTTGGGCCGCCTC
CCCGCCTGTTTCGCCTCGCGACTCGAGCAAACTCACACTCAAGTTTATTTGCAAACTCACACTCAAGTTT
ATTTGCAAACTCACACTCAAGTCATGCATGGTCGAGTTTTATAAAAGAAAAGGGGGGACTGGAAGGGATT
TATTACAGTGCAAGAAGACATAGAATCTTAGACATGTACTTAGAAAAGGAAGAAGGCATCATACCAGATT
GGCAGGATTACACCTCAGGACCAGGAATTAGATACCCAAAGACATTTGGCTGGCTATGGAAATTAGTCCC
TGTAAATGTATCAGATGAGGCACAGGAGGATGAGAGGCATTATTTAATGCAGCCAGCTCAAACTTCCAAG
TGGGATGACCCTTGGGGAGAGGTTCTAGCGTGGAAGTTTGATCCAACTCTAGCCTACACTTATGAGGCAT
ATGCTAGATACCCAGAAGAGTTGGAAGCAAGTCAGGCCTGTCAGAACTGCATTTCGCTCTGTATTCAGTC
GCTCTGCGGAGAGGCTGGCAGATTGAGCCCTGGGAGGTTCTCTCCAGCACTAGCAGGTAGAGCCTGGGTG
TTCCCTGCTAGACTCTCACCAGCACTTGGCCAGTGCTGGGCAGAGTGGCTCCACGCTTGCTTGCTTAAAG
ACCTCTTCAATAAAGCTGCCATTTTAGAAGTAAGCCAGTGTGTGTTCCCATCTCTCCTAGTCGCCGCCTG
GTCAACTCGGTACTCGGTAATAAGAAGACCCTGGTCTGTTAGGACCCTTTCTGCTTTGAGAAACCGAAGC
AGGAAAATCCCTAGCATGGTACCCAGCTTTTGTTCCCTTTAGTGAGGGTTAATTCCGAGCTTGGCGTAAT
CATGGTCATAGCTGTTTCCTGTGTGAAATTGTTATCCGCTCACAATTCCACACAACATACGAGCCGGAAG
CATAAAGTGTAAAGCCTGGGGTGCCTAATGAGTGAGCTAACTCACATTAATTGCGTTGCGCTCACTGCCC
GCTTTCCAGTCGGGAAACCTGTCGTGCCAGCTGCATTAATGAATCGGCCAACGCGCGGGGAGAGGCGGTT
TGCGTATTGGGCGCTCTTCCGCTTCCTCGCTCACTGACTCGCTGCGCTCGGTCGTTCGGCTGCGGCGAGC
GGTATCAGCTCACTCAAAGGCGGTAATACGGTTATCCACAGAATCAGGGGATAACGCAGGAAAGAACATG
TGAGCAAAAGGCCAGCAAAAGGCCAGGAACCGTAAAAAGGCCGCGTTGCTGGCGTTTTTCCATAGGCTCC
GCCCCCCTGACGAGCATCACAAAAATCGACGCTCAAGTCAGAGGTGGCGAAACCCGACAGGACTATAAAG
ATACCAGGCGTTTCCCCCTGGAAGCTCCCTCGTGCGCTCTCCTGTTCCGACCCTGCCGCTTACCGGATAC
CTGTCCGCCTTTCTCCCTTCGGGAAGCGTGGCGCTTTCTCATAGCTCACGCTGTAGGTATCTCAGTTCGG
TGTAGGTCGTTCGCTCCAAGCTGGGCTGTGTGCACGAACCCCCCGTTCAGCCCGACCGCTGCGCCTTATC
CGGTAACTATCGTCTTGAGTCCAACCCGGTAAGACACGACTTATCGCCACTGGCAGCAGCCACTGGTAAC
AGGATTAGCAGAGCGAGGTATGTAGGCGGTGCTACAGAGTTCTTGAAGTGGTGGCCTAACTACGGCTACA
CTAGAAGGACAGTATTTGGTATCTGCGCTCTGCTGAAGCCAGTTACCTTCGGAAAAAGAGTTGGTAGCTC
TTGATCCGGCAAACAAACCACCGCTGGTAGCGGTGGTTTTTTTGTTTGCAAGCAGCAGATTACGCGCAGA
AAAAAAGGATCTCAAGAAGATCCTTTGATCTTTTCTACGGGGTCTGACGCTCAGTGGAACGAAAACTCAC
GTTAAGGGATTTTGGTCATGAGATTATCAAAAAGGATCTTCACCTAGATCCTTTTAAATTAAAAATGAAG
TTTTAAATCAATCTAAAGTATATATGAGTAAACTTGGTCTGACAGTTACCAATGCTTAATCAGTGAGGCA
CCTATCTCAGCGATCTGTCTATTTCGTTCATCCATAGTTGCCTGACTCCCCGTCGTGTAGATAACTACGA
TACGGGAGGGCTTACCATCTGGCCCCAGTGCTGCAATGATACCGCGAGACCCACGCTCACCGGCTCCAGA
TTTATCAGCAATAAACCAGCCAGCCGGAAGGGCCGAGCGCAGAAGTGGTCCTGCAACTTTATCCGCCTCC
ATCCAGTCTATTAATTGTTGCCGGGAAGCTAGAGTAAGTAGTTCGCCAGTTAATAGTTTGCGCAACGTTG
TTGCCATTGCTACAGGCATCGTGGTGTCACGCTCGTCGTTTGGTATGGCTTCATTCAGCTCCGGTTCCCA
ACGATCAAGGCGAGTTACATGATCCCCCATGTTGTGCAAAAAAGCGGTTAGCTCCTTCGGTCCTCCGATC
GTTGTCAGAAGTAAGTTGGCCGCAGTGTTATCACTCATGGTTATGGCAGCACTGCATAATTCTCTTACTG
TCATGCCATCCGTAAGATGCTTTTCTGTGACTGGTGAGTACTCAACCAAGTCATTCTGAGAATAGTGTAT
GCGGCGACCGAGTTGCTCTTGCCCGGCGTCAATACGGGATAATACCGCGCCACATAGCAGAACTTTAAAA
GTGCTCATCATTGGAAAACGTTCTTCGGGGCGAAAACTCTCAAGGATCTTACCGCTGTTGAGATCCAGTT
CGATGTAACCCACTCGTGCACCCAACTGATCTTCAGCATCTTTTACTTTCACCAGCGTTTCTGGGTGAGC
AAAAACAGGAAGGCAAAATGCCGCAAAAAAGGGAATAAGGGCGACACGGAAATGTTGAATACTCATACTC
TTCCTTTTTCAATATTATTGAAGCATTTATCAGGGTTATTGTCTCATGAGCGGATACATATTTGAATGTA
TTTAGAAAAATAAACAAATAGGGGTTCCGCGCACATTTCCCCGAAAAGTGCCACCTG
Features (pLannotate 1.2.2; 27 found; start..end, strand, type, name):
      3..458     -  rep_origin     f1 ori (sequence partly withheld): f1 bacteriophage origin of replication; arrow indicates direction of (+) strand synthesis
    466..623     -  CDS            lacZα (fragment): LacZα fragment of β-galactosidase; lacZ fragment
    626..644     +  promoter       T7 promoter: promoter for bacteriophage T7 RNA polymerase
    653..683     +  misc_feature   MCS (fragment): pBluescript multiple cloning site
    760..1139    +  enhancer       CMV enhancer: human cytomegalovirus immediate early enhancer
   1140..1343    +  promoter       CMV promoter: human cytomegalovirus (CMV) immediate early promoter
   1916..2095    +  CDS            gag-pol (fragment): POL_SIVMK - Experimental evidence at protein level: Swiss-Prot protein existence level 1. Integrase catalyzes viral DNA integration into the host chromosome, by performing a series of DNA cutting and joining reactions. This enzyme activity takes place after virion entry into a cell and reverse transcription of the RNA genome in dsDNA. The first step in the integration process is 3' processing. This step requires a complex comprising the viral genome, matrix protein, Vpr and integrase. This complex is called the pre-integration complex (PIC). The integrase protein removes 2 nucleotides from eac
   2108..2998    +  CDS            env (fragment): ENV_SIVM2 - Experimental evidence at protein level: Swiss-Prot protein existence level 1. The gp120-gp41 heterodimer allows rapid transcytosis of the virus through CD4 negative cells such as simple epithelial monolayers of the intestinal, rectal and endocervical epithelial barriers. Both gp120 and gp41 specifically recognize glycosphingolipids galactosyl- ceramide (GalCer) or 3' sulfo-galactosyl-ceramide (GalS) present in the lipid rafts structures of epithelial cells. Binding to these alternative receptors allows the rapid transcytosis of the virus through the epithelial cells. This transcyto
   2995..3374    +  enhancer       CMV enhancer: human cytomegalovirus immediate early enhancer
   3447..3464    -  promoter       CMV promoter (fragment): human cytomegalovirus (CMV) immediate early promoter
   3527..3578    +  promoter       CMVd2 promoter: truncated human cytomegalovirus (CMV) immediate early promoter that yields moderately reduced expression relative to the full-length promoter
   3624..3644    +  CDS            SV40 NLS: nuclear localization signal of SV40 (simian virus 40) large T antigen
   3648..3668    +  CDS            SV40 NLS: nuclear localization signal of SV40 (simian virus 40) large T antigen
   3672..3692    +  CDS            SV40 NLS: nuclear localization signal of SV40 (simian virus 40) large T antigen
   3704..3722    +  CDS            9xHis (fragment): 9xHis affinity tag
   3750..4067    +  CDS            miniSOG: miniSOG is a basic (constitutively fluorescent) cyan fluorescent protein published in 2011, derived from Arabidopsis thaliana. It requires the cofactor flavin for fluorescence.
   4125..5111    +  CDS            cre: RECR_BPP1 - Experimental evidence at protein level: Swiss-Prot protein existence level 1. Catalyzes site-specific recombination between two 34-base- pair LOXP sites. Its role is to maintain the phage genome as a monomeric unit-copy plasmid in the lysogenic state. From Escherichia phage P1 (Bacteriophage P1).
   5125..5713    +  misc_feature   WPRE: woodchuck hepatitis virus posttranscriptional regulatory element
   5810..6148    +  CDS            nef (fragment): NEF_SIVMA - Experimental evidence at protein level: Swiss-Prot protein existence level 1. Interferes with TCR signaling from the cell membrane. Interacts with CD247/TCRZ (TCR zeta chain) and exert potent down- regulation of cell surface TCR/CD3 complexes (By similarity). From Simian immunodeficiency virus (isolate 1A11) (SIV-mac) (Simian immunodeficiency virus rhesus monkey).
   6514..6532    -  promoter       T3 promoter: promoter for bacteriophage T3 RNA polymerase
   6577..6593    -  protein_bind   lac operator: The lac repressor binds to the lac operator to inhibit transcription in E. coli. This inhibition can be relieved by adding lactose or isopropyl-β-D-thiogalactopyranoside (IPTG). lac repressor encoded by lacI
   6601..6631    -  promoter       lac promoter: promoter for the E. coli lac operon
   6646..6667    -  protein_bind   CAP binding site: CAP binding activates transcription in the presence of cAMP. E. coli catabolite activator protein
   6680..6772    -  CDS            lacI (fragment): lac repressor; lacI; The lac repressor binds to the lac operator to inhibit transcription in E. coli. This inhibition can be relieved by adding lactose or isopropyl-β-D-thiogalactopyranoside (IPTG).
   6955..7543    -  rep_origin     ori: high-copy-number ColE1/pMB1/pBR322/pUC origin of replication
   7714..8574    -  CDS            AmpR: β-lactamase; bla; confers resistance to ampicillin, carbenicillin, and related antibiotics
   8575..8679    -  promoter       AmpR promoter: bla
