>Addgene plasmid #166663 | pGY577 | addgene full sequence | sequence record 330243 | Addgene NGS Result
CTAAATTGTAAGCGTTAATATTTTGTTAAAATTCGCGTTAAATTTTTGTTAAATCAGCTCATTTTTTAAC
CAATAGGCCGAAATCGGCAAAATCCCTTATAAATCAAAAGAATAGACCGAGATAGGGT
[37 nt withheld, positions 129-165]
AAAGAACGTGGACTCCAACGTCAAAGG
[49 nt withheld, positions 193-241]
T
[91 nt withheld, positions 243-333]
G
[124 nt withheld, positions 335-458]
CCCATTCGCCATTCAGGCTGCGCAACTGTTGGGAAGGGCGATCGGTGCGGGCCTCTTCGCTATTACGCCA
GCTGGCGAAAGGGGGATGTGCTGCAAGGCGATTAAGTTGGGTAACGCCAGGGTTTTCCCAGTCACGACGT
TGTAAAACGACGGCCAGTGAATTGTAATACGACTCACTATAGGGCGAATTGGAGCTCCACCGCGGTGGCG
GCCGCTCTAGAATTCCATTGCATACGTTGTATCCATATCATAATATGTACATTTATATTGGCTCATGTCC
AACATTACCGCCATGTTGACATTGATTATTGACTAGTTATTAATAGTAATCAATTACGGGGTCATTAGTT
CATAGCCCATATATGGAGTTCCGCGTTACATAACTTACGGTAAATGGCCCGCCTGGCTGACCGCCCAACG
ACCCCCGCCCATTGACGTCAATAATGACGTATGTTCCCATAGTAACGCCAATAGGGACTTTCCATTGACG
TCAATGGGTGGAGTATTTACGGTAAACTGCCCACTTGGCAGTACATCAAGTGTATCATATGCCAAGTACG
CCCCCTATTGACGTCAATGACGGTAAATGGCCCGCCTGGCATTATGCCCAGTACATGACCTTATGGGACT
TTCCTACTTGGCAGTACATCTACGTATTAGTCATCGCTATTACCATGGTGATGCGGTTTTGGCAGTACAT
CAATGGGCGTGGATAGCGGTTTGACTCACGGGGATTTCCAAGTCTCCACCCCATTGACGTCAATGGGAGT
TTGTTTTGGCACCAAAATCAACGGGACTTTCCAAAATGTCGTAACAACTCCGCCCCATTGACGCAAATGG
GCGGTAGGCGTGTACGGTGGGAGGTCTATATAAGCAGAGCTCGTTTAGTGAACCGCAGTCGCTCTGCGGA
GAGGCTGGCAGATTGAGCCCTGGGAGGTTCTCTCCAGCACTAGCAGGTAGAGCCTGGGTGTTCCCTGCTA
GACTCTCACCAGCACTTGGCCAGTGCTGGGCAGAGTGGCTCCACGCTTGCTTGCTTAAAGACCTCTTCAA
TAAAGCTGCCATTTTAGAAGTAAGCCAGTGTGTGTTCCCATCTCTCCTAGTCGCCGCCTGGTCAACTCGG
TACTCGGTAATAAGAAGACCCTGGTCTGTTAGGACCCTTTCTGCTTTGAGAAACCGAAGCAGGAAAATCC
CTAGCAGATTGGCGCCCGAACAGGGACTTGAAGGAGAGTGAGAGACTCCTGAGTACGGCTGAGTGAAGGC
AGTAAGGGCGGCAGGAACCAACCACGACGGAGTGCTCCTATAAAGGCGCGGGTCGGTACCAGACGGCGTG
AGGAGCGGGAGAGGAGGAGGCCTCCGGTTGCAGGTAAGTGCAACACAAAAAAGAAATAGCTGTCTTGTTA
TCCAGGAAGGGATAATAAGATAGAGTGGGAGATGGGCGCGAGAAACTCCGTCTTGTCAGGGAAGAAAGCA
GATGAATTGAAAAAATTATTAATCGCATGAATTTTAAAAGAAGGGGAGGAATAGGGGATATGACTCCAGC
AGAAAGATTAATTAACATGATCACTACAGAACAAGAAATACAATTTCAACAATCAAAAAACTCAAAATTT
AAAAATTTTCGGGTCTATTACAGAGCTCACGCGTGATTGGAGTTGGGAGATTATAAATTAGTAGAGATCA
CTCCGATTGGCTTGGCCCCCACAGATGTGAAGAGGTACACTACTGGTGGCACCTCAAGAAATAAAAGAGG
GGTCTTTGTGCTAGGGTTCTTGGGTTTTCTCGCAACGGCAGGTTCTGCAATGGGCGCGGCGTCGTTGACG
CTGACCGCTCAGTCCCGGACTTTATTGGCTGGGATAGTGCAGCAACAGCAACAGCTGTTGGACGTGGTCA
AGAGACAACAAGAATTGTTGCGACTGACCGTCTGGGGAACAAAGAACCTCCAGACTAGGGTCACTGCCAT
CGAGAAGTACTTAAAGGACCAGGCGCAGCTAAATGCTTGGGGATGTGCGTTTAGACAAGTCTGCCACACT
ACTGTACCATGGCCAAATGCAAGTCTAACACCAGACTGGAACAATGATACTTGGCAAGAGTGGGAGCGAA
AGGTTGACTTCTTGGAGGAAAATATAACAGCCCTCCTAGAAGAGGCACAAATTCAACAAGAGAAGAACAT
GTATGAATTACAAAAGTTGAATAGCTGGGATGTGTTTGGCAATTGGTTTGACCTTGCTTCTTGGATAAAG
TATATACAATATGGAATTTATGTAGTTGTAGGAGTAATACTGTTAAGAATAGTGATCTATATAGTACAAA
TGCTAGCTAAGTTAAGGCAGGGGTATAGGCCAGTGTTCTCTTCCCCACCCTCTTATTTCCAGTAGACTCA
TACCCAACAGGACCCGGCACTGCCAACCAGAGAAGGCAAAGAAGGAGACGGTGGAGAAGGCGGTGGATCC
TATTATCGATCCATTGCATACGTTGTATCCATATCATAATATGTACATTTATATTGGCTCATGTCCAACA
TTACCGCCATGTTGACATTGATTATTGACTAGTTATTAATAGTAATCAATTACGGGGTCATTAGTTCATA
GCCCATATATGGAGTTCCGCGTTACATAACTTACGGTAAATGGCCCGCCTGGCTGACCGCCCAACGACCC
CCGCCCATTGACGTCAATAATGACGTATGTTCCCATAGTAACGCCAATAGGGACTTTCCATTGACGTCAA
TGGGTGGAGTATTTACGGTAAACTGCCCACTTGGCAGTACATCAAGTGTATCATATGCCAAGTACGCCCC
CTATTGACGTCAATGACGGTAAATGGCCCGCCTGGCATTATGCCCAGTACATGACCTTATGGGACTTTCC
TACTTGGCAGTACATCTACGTATTAGTCATCGCTATTACCATGGTGATGCGGTTTTGGCAGTACGTCAAT
GGGCGTGGATAGCGGTTTGACTCACGGGGATTTCCAAGTCTCCACCCCATTGACGTCAATGGGAGTTTGT
TTTGGCACCAAAATCAACGGGACTTTCCAAAATGTCGTAACAACTCCGCCCCATTGACGCAAATGGGCGG
TAGGCGTGTACGGTGGGAGGTCTATATAAGCAGAGCTCGTTTAGTGAACCGTCAGATCCAGCTGGCTACC
GGTACCATGGGTCCAAAAAAGAAGAGAAAGGTAGATCCAAAAAAGAAGAGAAAGGTAATGAGGGGCAGCC
ACCACCACCACCACCACGGCAGCCTGGCCACCACCCTGGAGAGGATCGAGAAGAACTTCGTGATCACCGA
CCCCAGGCTGCCCGACAACCCCATCATCTTCGCCAGCGACAGCTTCCTGCAGCTGACCGAGTACAGCAGG
GAGGAGATCCTGGGCAGGAACTGCAGGTTCCTGCAGGGCCCCGAGACCGACAGGGCCACCGTGAGGAAGA
TCAGGGACGCCATCGACAACCAGACCGAGGTGACCGTGCAGCTGATCAACTACACCAAGAGCGGCAAGAA
GTTCTGGAACGTGTTCCACCTGCAGCCCATGAGGGACTACAAGGGCGACGTGCAGTACTTCATCGGCGTG
CAGCTGGACGGCACCGAGAGGCTGCACGGCGCCGCCGAGAGGGAGGCCGTGTGCCTGATCAAGAAGACCG
CCTTCCAGATCGACAGCGACGAGGTGAGGAAGAACCTGATGGACATGTTCAGGGACAGGCAGGCCTTCAG
CGAGCACACCTGGAAGATGCTGCTGAGCGTGTGCAGGAGCTGGGCCGCCTGGTGCAAGCTGAACAACAGG
AAGTGGTTCCCCGCCGAGCCCGAGGACGTGAGGGACTACCTGCTGTACCTGCAGGCCAGGGGCCTGGCCG
TGAAGACCATCCAGCAGCACCTGGGCCAGCTGAACATGCTGCACAGGAGGAGCGGCCTGCCCAGGCCCAG
CGACAGCAACGCCGTGAGCCTGGTGATGAGGAGGATCAGGAAGGAGAACGTGGACGCCGGCGAGAGGGCC
AAGCAGGCCCTGGCCTTCGAGAGGACCGACTTCGACCAGGTGAGGAGCCTGATGGAGAACAGCGACAGGT
GCCAGGACATCAGGAACCTGGCCTTCCTGGGCATCGCCTACAACACCCTGCTGAGGATCGCCGAGATCGC
CAGGATCAGGGTGAAGGACATCAGCAGGACCGACGGCGGCAGGATGCTGATCCACATCGGCAGGACCAAG
ACCCTGGTGAGCACCGCCGGCGTGGAGAAGGCCCTGAGCCTGGGCGTGACCAAGCTGGTGGAGAGGTGGA
TCAGCGTGAGCGGCGTGGCCGACGACCCCAACAACTACCTGTTCTGCAGGGTGAGGAAGAACGGCGTGGC
CGCCCCCAGCGCCACCAGCCAGCTGAGCACCAGGGCCCTGGAGGGCATCTTCGAGGCCACCCACAGGCTG
ATCTACGGCGCCAAGGACGACAGCGGCCAGAGGTACCTGGCCTGGAGCGGCCACAGCGCCAGGGTGGGCG
CCGCCAGGGACATGGCCAGGGCCGGCGTGAGCATCCCCGAGATCATGCAGGCCGGCGGCTGGACCAACGT
GAACATCGTGATGAACTACATCAGGAACCTGGACAGCGAGACCGGCGCCATGGTGAGGCTGCTGGCCGCC
GGCGACTAAGCTTGGATCCAATCAACCTCTGGATTACAAAATTTGTGAAAGATTGACTGGTATTCTTAAC
TATGTTGCTCCTTTTACGCTATGTGGATACGCTGCTTTAATGCCTTTGTATCATGCTATTGCTTCCCGTA
TGGCTTTCATTTTCTCCTCCTTGTATAAATCCTGGTTGCTGTCTCTTTATGAGGAGTTGTGGCCCGTTGT
CAGGCAACGTGGCGTGGTGTGCACTGTGTTTGCTGACGCAACCCCCACTGGTTGGGGCATTGCCACCACC
TGTCAGCTCCTTTCCGGGACTTTCGCTTTCCCCCTCCCTATTGCCACGGCGGAACTCATCGCCGCCTGCC
TTGCCCGCTGCTGGACAGGGGCTCGGCTGTTGGGCACTGACAATTCCGTGGTGTTGTCGGGGAAGCTGAC
GTCCTTTCCATGGCTGCTCGCCTGTGTTGCCACCTGGATTCTGCGCGGGACGTCCTTCTGCTACGTCCCT
TCGGCCCTCAATCCAGCGGACCTTCCTTCCCGCGGCCTGCTGCCGGCTCTGCGGCCTCTTCCGCGTCTTC
GCCTTCGCCCTCAGACGAGTCGGATCTCCCTTTGGGCCGCCTCCCCGCCTGTTTCGCCTCGCGACTCGAG
CAAACTCACACTCAAGTTTATTTGGCAAACTCACACTCAAGTTTATTTGGCAAACTCACACTCAAGTTTA
TGCATGGTCGAGTTTTATAAAAGAAAAGGGGGGACTGGAAGGGATTTATTACAGTGCAAGAAGACATAGA
ATCTTAGACATGTACTTAGAAAAGGAAGAAGGCATCATACCAGATTGGCAGGATTACACCTCAGGACCAG
GAATTAGATACCCAAAGACATTTGGCTGGCTATGGAAATTAGTCCCTGTAAATGTATCAGATGAGGCACA
GGAGGATGAGAGGCATTATTTAATGCAGCCAGCTCAAACTTCCAAGTGGGATGACCCTTGGGGAGAGGTT
CTAGCGTGGAAGTTTGATCCAACTCTAGCCTACACTTATGAGGCATATGCTAGATACCCAGAAGAGTTGG
AAGCAAGTCAGGCCTGTCAGAACTGCATTTCGCTCTGTATTCAGTCGCTCTGCGGAGAGGCTGGCAGATT
GAGCCCTGGGAGGTTCTCTCCAGCACTAGCAGGTAGAGCCTGGGTGTTCCCTGCTAGACTCTCACCAGCA
CTTGGCCAGTGCTGGGCAGAGTGGCTCCACGCTTGCTTGCTTAAAGACCTCTTCAATAAAGCTGCCATTT
TAGAAGTAAGCCAGTGTGTGTTCCCATCTCTCCTAGTCGCCGCCTGGTCAACTCGGTACTCGGTAATAAG
AAGACCCTGGTCTGTTAGGACCCTTTCTGCTTTGAGAAACCGAAGCAGGAAAATCCCTAGCATGGTACCA
GCTTTTGTTCCCTTTAGTGAGGGTTAATTTCGAGCTTGGCGTAATCATGGTCATAGCTGTTTCCTGTGTG
AAATTGTTATCCGCTCACAATTCCACACAACATACGAGCCGGAAGCATAAAGTGTAAAGCCTGGGGTGCC
TAATGAGTGAGCTAACTCACATTAATTGCGTTGCGCTCACTGCCCGCTTTCCAGTCGGGAAACCTGTCGT
GCCAGCTGCATTAATGAATCGGCCAACGCGCGGGGAGAGGCGGTTTGCGTATTGGGCGCTCTTCCGCTTC
CTCGCTCACTGACTCGCTGCGCTCGGTCGTTCGGCTGCGGCGAGCGGTATCAGCTCACTCAAAGGCGGTA
ATACGGTTATCCACAGAATCAGGGGATAACGCAGGAAAGAACATGTGAGCAAAAGGCCAGCAAAAGGCCA
GGAACCGTAAAAAGGCCGCGTTGCTGGCGTTTTTCCATAGGCTCCGCCCCCCTGACGAGCATCACAAAAA
TCGACGCTCAAGTCAGAGGTGGCGAAACCCGACAGGACTATAAAGATACCAGGCGTTTCCCCCTGGAAGC
TCCCTCGTGCGCTCTCCTGTTCCGACCCTGCCGCTTACCGGATACCTGTCCGCCTTTCTCCCTTCGGGAA
GCGTGGCGCTTTCTCATAGCTCACGCTGTAGGTATCTCAGTTCGGTGTAGGTCGTTCGCTCCAAGCTGGG
CTGTGTGCACGAACCCCCCGTTCAGCCCGACCGCTGCGCCTTATCCGGTAACTATCGTCTTGAGTCCAAC
CCGGTAAGACACGACTTATCGCCACTGGCAGCAGCCACTGGTAACAGGATTAGCAGAGCGAGGTATGTAG
GCGGTGCTACAGAGTTCTTGAAGTGGTGGCCTAACTACGGCTACACTAGAAGAACAGTATTTGGTATCTG
CGCTCTGCTGAAGCCAGTTACCTTCGGAAAAAGAGTTGGTAGCTCTTGATCCGGCAAACAAACCACCGCT
GGTAGCGGTGGTTTTTTTGTTTGCAAGCAGCAGATTACGCGCAGAAAAAAAGGATCTCAAGAAGATCCTT
TGATCTTTTCTACGGGGTCTGACGCTCAGTGGAACGAAAACTCACGTTAAGGGATTTTGGTCATGAGATT
ATCAAAAAGGATCTTCACCTAGATCCTTTTAAATTAAAAATGAAGTTTTAAATCAATCTAAAGTATATAT
GAGTAAACTTGGTCTGACAGTTACCAATGCTTAATCAGTGAGGCACCTATCTCAGCGATCTGTCTATTTC
GTTCATCCATAGTTGCCTGACTCCCCGTCGTGTAGATAACTACGATACGGGAGGGCTTACCATCTGGCCC
CAGTGCTGCAATGATACCGCGAGACCCACGCTCACCGGCTCCAGATTTATCAGCAATAAACCAGCCAGCC
GGAAGGGCCGAGCGCAGAAGTGGTCCTGCAACTTTATCCGCCTCCATCCAGTCTATTAATTGTTGCCGGG
AAGCTAGAGTAAGTAGTTCGCCAGTTAATAGTTTGCGCAACGTTGTTGCCATTGCTACAGGCATCGTGGT
GTCACGCTCGTCGTTTGGTATGGCTTCATTCAGCTCCGGTTCCCAACGATCAAGGCGAGTTACATGATCC
CCCATGTTGTGCAAAAAAGCGGTTAGCTCCTTCGGTCCTCCGATCGTTGTCAGAAGTAAGTTGGCCGCAG
TGTTATCACTCATGGTTATGGCAGCACTGCATAATTCTCTTACTGTCATGCCATCCGTAAGATGCTTTTC
TGTGACTGGTGAGTACTCAACCAAGTCATTCTGAGAATAGTGTATGCGGCGACCGAGTTGCTCTTGCCCG
GCGTCAATACGGGATAATACCGCGCCACATAGCAGAACTTTAAAAGTGCTCATCATTGGAAAACGTTCTT
CGGGGCGAAAACTCTCAAGGATCTTACCGCTGTTGAGATCCAGTTCGATGTAACCCACTCGTGCACCCAA
CTGATCTTCAGCATCTTTTACTTTCACCAGCGTTTCTGGGTGAGCAAAAACAGGAAGGCAAAATGCCGCA
AAAAAGGGAATAAGGGCGACACGGAAATGTTGAATACTCATACTCTTCCTTTTTCAATATTATTGAAGCA
TTTATCAGGGTTATTGTCTCATGAGCGGATACATATTTGAATGTATTTAGAAAAATAAACAAATAGGGGT
TCCGCGCACATTTCCCCGAAAAGTGCCAC
Features (pLannotate 1.2.2; 26 found; start..end, strand, type, name):
     30..458     -  rep_origin     f1 ori (sequence partly withheld): f1 bacteriophage origin of replication; arrow indicates direction of (+) strand synthesis
    463..620     -  CDS            lacZα (fragment): LacZα fragment of β-galactosidase; lacZ fragment
    623..641     +  promoter       T7 promoter: promoter for bacteriophage T7 RNA polymerase
    650..680     +  misc_feature   MCS (fragment): pBluescript multiple cloning site
    756..1135    +  enhancer       CMV enhancer: human cytomegalovirus immediate early enhancer
   1136..1339    +  promoter       CMV promoter: human cytomegalovirus (CMV) immediate early promoter
   1913..2092    +  CDS            gag-pol (fragment): POL_SIVMK - Experimental evidence at protein level: Swiss-Prot protein existence level 1. Integrase catalyzes viral DNA integration into the host chromosome, by performing a series of DNA cutting and joining reactions. This enzyme activity takes place after virion entry into a cell and reverse transcription of the RNA genome in dsDNA. The first step in the integration process is 3' processing. This step requires a complex comprising the viral genome, matrix protein, Vpr and integrase. This complex is called the pre-integration complex (PIC). The integrase protein removes 2 nucleotides from eac
   2105..2995    +  CDS            env (fragment): ENV_SIVM2 - Experimental evidence at protein level: Swiss-Prot protein existence level 1. The gp120-gp41 heterodimer allows rapid transcytosis of the virus through CD4 negative cells such as simple epithelial monolayers of the intestinal, rectal and endocervical epithelial barriers. Both gp120 and gp41 specifically recognize glycosphingolipids galactosyl- ceramide (GalCer) or 3' sulfo-galactosyl-ceramide (GalS) present in the lipid rafts structures of epithelial cells. Binding to these alternative receptors allows the rapid transcytosis of the virus through the epithelial cells. This transcyto
   2992..3371    +  enhancer       CMV enhancer: human cytomegalovirus immediate early enhancer
   3444..3461    -  promoter       CMV promoter (fragment): human cytomegalovirus (CMV) immediate early promoter
   3524..3575    +  promoter       CMVd2 promoter: truncated human cytomegalovirus (CMV) immediate early promoter that yields moderately reduced expression relative to the full-length promoter
   3621..3641    +  CDS            SV40 NLS: nuclear localization signal of SV40 (simian virus 40) large T antigen
   3645..3665    +  CDS            SV40 NLS: nuclear localization signal of SV40 (simian virus 40) large T antigen
   3677..3695    +  CDS            9xHis (fragment): 9xHis affinity tag
   3723..4040    +  CDS            miniSOG: miniSOG is a basic (constitutively fluorescent) cyan fluorescent protein published in 2011, derived from Arabidopsis thaliana. It requires the cofactor flavin for fluorescence.
   4098..5084    +  CDS            cre: RECR_BPP1 - Experimental evidence at protein level: Swiss-Prot protein existence level 1. Catalyzes site-specific recombination between two 34-base- pair LOXP sites. Its role is to maintain the phage genome as a monomeric unit-copy plasmid in the lysogenic state. From Escherichia phage P1 (Bacteriophage P1).
   5098..5686    +  misc_feature   WPRE: woodchuck hepatitis virus posttranscriptional regulatory element
   5786..6124    +  CDS            nef (fragment): NEF_SIVMA - Experimental evidence at protein level: Swiss-Prot protein existence level 1. Interferes with TCR signaling from the cell membrane. Interacts with CD247/TCRZ (TCR zeta chain) and exert potent down- regulation of cell surface TCR/CD3 complexes (By similarity). From Simian immunodeficiency virus (isolate 1A11) (SIV-mac) (Simian immunodeficiency virus rhesus monkey).
   6489..6507    -  promoter       T3 promoter: promoter for bacteriophage T3 RNA polymerase
   6552..6568    -  protein_bind   lac operator: The lac repressor binds to the lac operator to inhibit transcription in E. coli. This inhibition can be relieved by adding lactose or isopropyl-β-D-thiogalactopyranoside (IPTG). lac repressor encoded by lacI
   6576..6606    -  promoter       lac promoter: promoter for the E. coli lac operon
   6621..6642    -  protein_bind   CAP binding site: CAP binding activates transcription in the presence of cAMP. E. coli catabolite activator protein
   6655..6747    -  CDS            lacI (fragment): lac repressor; lacI; The lac repressor binds to the lac operator to inhibit transcription in E. coli. This inhibition can be relieved by adding lactose or isopropyl-β-D-thiogalactopyranoside (IPTG).
   6930..7518    -  rep_origin     ori: high-copy-number ColE1/pMB1/pBR322/pUC origin of replication
   7689..8549    -  CDS            AmpR: β-lactamase; bla; confers resistance to ampicillin, carbenicillin, and related antibiotics
   8550..8654    -  promoter       AmpR promoter: bla
