[The description below was written by a language model from this plasmid's Addgene catalogue record and pLannotate feature annotations shown in this document.]
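Description:
pGY577 is a self-inactivating lentiviral transfer plasmid, built on the pGAE0 backbone, for expressing the light-inducible Cre recombinase LiCre in mammalian cells. The viral fragments annotated in the feature tables (gag-pol, env and nef pieces) match simian immunodeficiency virus (SIVmac) rather than HIV-1, so the vector appears to be SIV-derived. No LTRs or packaging signal are annotated explicitly. The bacterial portion resembles pBluescript, with a high-copy ColE1/pUC origin, an f1 origin, lacZα and lac promoter remnants, T7 and T3 promoters, and a β-lactamase gene giving ampicillin resistance.

An upstream CMV enhancer/promoter sits ahead of the viral sequences, where it presumably drives transcription of the vector genome in producer cells. A second, internal CMV enhancer with a core promoter region drives the payload. The open reading frame begins with tandem SV40 nuclear localization signals and a histidine tag fragment. These are followed by a LOV-type flavin-binding domain and then Cre. The automated annotation labels the LOV domain as miniSOG, but the catalogue identifies it as Avena sativa AsLOV2. Cre carries the E340A and D341A substitutions. The record lists its source as bacteriophage P4, whereas the feature match is to phage P1 Cre. This single-chain fusion is intended to keep recombinase activity low in the dark and to allow loxP recombination on illumination. A WPRE downstream of the coding sequence enhances transcript expression.

The depositor's sequence shows three NLS copies, while the repository's sequencing result shows two. This agrees with the noted 24 bp deletion, which is not known to affect function. The plasmid is used to deliver LiCre by lentiviral transduction for optogenetic control of Cre/lox recombination.
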