Addgene plasmid #166663: pGY577
Purpose: Light-inducible Cre recombinase (LiCre) lentiviral expression plasmid for light-induced Cre/Lox recombination
Depositing lab: Gaël Yvert. Depositing organization: CNRS UMR 5239, Laboratoire de Biologie et Modélisation de la Cellule (LBMC). Publication: A single-chain and fast-responding light-inducible Cre recombinase as a novel optogenetic switch. Duplus-Bottin H, Spichty M, Triqueneaux G, Place C, Mangeot PE, Ohlmann T, Vittoz F, Yvert G. Elife. 2021 Feb 23;10. pii: 61268. doi: 10.7554/eLife.61268. PubMed 33620312.
Backbone
  Vector backbone: PGAE0 Self-Inactivating Vector
  Backbone size w/o insert (bp): 7208
  Vector type: Mammalian Expression, Lentiviral, Cre/Lox
Growth in bacteria
  Bacterial resistance: Ampicillin, 100 μg/mL
  Growth temperature: 37°C
  Growth strain: NEB Stable
  Copy number: High Copy
Gene/Insert
  Gene/Insert name: LiCre (alt name: AsLOV2-CreE340AD341A)
  Species: Synthetic; Avena sativa, Bacteriopage P4
  Insert size (bp): 1497
  Mutation: Cre: E340A, D341A
  Promoter: CMV
  Cloning method: Restriction Enzyme; 5′ cloning site Age1 (unknown if destroyed); 3′ cloning site HindIII (unknown if destroyed)
  Sequencing primers: 5′ na
Resource information
  A portion of this plasmid was derived from a plasmid made by: Vector pGAE0 originates from Mangeot et al. Nucleic Acids Research, 2004, Vol. 32, No. 12 e102
Terms and licenses: Academic/Nonprofit Terms; Industry Terms: Not Available to Industry
Depositor comments: Please note: Plasmid contains a 24bp deletion that removes one of the SV40 NLS tags. This deletion is not known to affect plasmid function.
How to cite: pGY577 was a gift from Gaël Yvert (Addgene plasmid # 166663 ; http://n2t.net/addgene:166663 ; RRID:Addgene_166663)
